>Addgene plasmid #157260 | pD649-HAsp-CD72-COMP5AP-AviTag-9xHis | addgene full sequence | sequence record 401506 | Addgene NGS Result
TTTCAATATTATTGAAGCATTTATCAGGGTTATTGTCTCATGAGCGGATACATATTTGAATGTATTTAGA
AAAATAAACAAATAGGGGTCAGTGTTACAACCAATTAACCAATTCTGAACATTATCGCGAGCCCATTTAT
ACCTGAATATGGCTCATAACACCCCTTGCTCATGACCAAAATCCCTTAACGTGAGTTACGCGCGCGTCGT
TCCACTGAGCGTCAGACCCCGTAGAAAAGATCAAAGGATCTTCTTGAGATCCTTTTTTTCTGCGCGTAAT
CTGCTGCTTGCAAACAAAAAAACCACCGCTACCAGCGGTGGTTTGTTTGCCGGATCAAGAGCTACCAACT
CTTTTTCCGAAGGTAACTGGCTTCAGCAGAGCGCAGATACCAAATACTGTTCTTCTAGTGTAGCCGTAGT
TAGCCCACCACTTCAAGAACTCTGTAGCACCGCCTACATACCTCGCTCTGCTAATCCTGTTACCAGTGGC
TGCTGCCAGTGGCGATAAGTCGTGTCTTACCGGGTTGGACTCAAGACGATAGTTACCGGATAAGGCGCAG
CGGTCGGGCTGAACGGGGGGTTCGTGCACACAGCCCAGCTTGGAGCGAACGACCTACACCGAACTGAGAT
ACCTACAGCGTGAGCTATGAGAAAGCGCCACGCTTCCCGAAGGGAGAAAGGCGGACAGGTATCCGGTAAG
CGGCAGGGTCGGAACAGGAGAGCGCACGAGGGAGCTTCCAGGGGGAAACGCCTGGTATCTTTATAGTCCT
GTCGGGTTTCGCCACCTCTGACTTGAGCGTCGATTTTTGTGATGCTCGTCAGGGGGGCGGAGCCTATGGA
AAAACGCCAGCAACGCGGCCTTTTTACGGTTCCTGGCCTTTTGCTGGCCTTTTGCTCACATGTTCTTTCC
TGCGTTATCCCCTGATTCTGTGGATAACCGTATTACCGCCTTTGAGTGAGCTGATACCGCTCGCCGCAGC
CGAACGACCGAGCGCAGCGAGTCAGTGAGCGAGGAAGCGGAAGGCGAGAGTAGGGAACTGCCAGGCATCA
AACTAAGCAGAAGGCCCCTGACGGATGGCCTTTTTGCGTTTCTACAAACTCTTTCTGTGTTGTAAAACGA
CGGCCAGTCTTAAGCTCGGGCCCCCTGGGCGGTTCTGATAACGAGTAATCGTTAATCCGCAAATAACGTA
AAAACCCGCTTCGGCGGGTTTTTTTATGGGGGGAGTTTAGGGAAAGAGCATTTGTCAGAATATTTAAGGG
CGCCTGTCACTTTGCTTGATATATGAGAATTATTTAACCTTATAAATGAGAAAAAAGCAACGCACTTTAA
ATAAGATACGTTGCTTTTTCGATTGATGAACACCTATAATTAAACTATTCATCTATTATTTATGATTTTT
TGTATATACAATATTTCTAGTTTGTTAAAGAGAATTAAGAAAATAAATCTCGAAAATAATAAAGGGAAAA
TCAGTTTTTGATATCAAAATTATACATGTCAACGATAATACAAAATATAATACAAACTATAAGATGTTAT
CAGTATTTATTATCATTTAGAATAAATTTTGTGTCGCCCTTAATTGTGAGCGGATAACAATTACGAGCTT
CATGCACAGTGGCGTTGACTCAATATTGGCCATTAGCCATATTATTCATTGGTTATATAGCATAAATCAA
TATTGGCTATTGGCCATTGCATACGTTGTATCTATATCATAATATGTACATTTATATTGGCTCATGTCCA
ATATGACCGCCATGTTGGCATTGATTATTGACTAGTTATTAATAGTAATCAATTACGGGGTCATTAGTTC
ATAGCCCATATATGGAGTTCCGCGTTACATAACTTACGGTAAATGGCCCGCCTGGCTGACCGCCCAACGA
CCCCCGCCCATTGACGTCAATAATGACGTATGTTCCCATAGTAACGCCAATAGGGACTTTCCATTGACGT
CAATGGGTGGAGTATTTACGGTAAACTGCCCACTTGGCAGTACATCAAGTGTATCATATGCCAAGTACGC
CCCCTATTGACGTCAATGACGGTAAATGGCCCGCCTGGCATTATGCCCAGTACATGACCTTATGGGACTT
TCCTACTTGGCAGTACATCTACGTATTAGTCATCGCTATTACCATGGTGATGCGGTTTTGGCAGTACATC
AATGGGCGTGGATAGCGGTTTGACTCACGGGGATTTCCAAGTCTCCACCCCATTGACGTCAATGGGAGTT
TGTTTTGGCACCAAAATCAACGGGACTTTCCAAAATGTCGTAACAACTCCGCCCCATTGACGCAAATGGG
CGGTAGGCGTGTACGGTGGGAGGTCTATATAAGCAGAGCTCGTTTAGTGAACCGTCAGATCGCCTGGAGA
CGCCATCCACGCTGTTTTGACCTCCATAGAAGACACCGGGACCGATCCAGCCTCCGCGGCCGGGAACGGT
GCATTGGAACGCGGATTCCCCGTGCCAAGAGTGACGTAAGTACCGCCTATAGAGTCTATAGGCCCACCCC
CTTGGCTTCGTTAGAACGCGGCTACAATTAATACATAACCTTATGTATCATACACATACGATTTAGGTGA
CACTATAGAATAACATCCACTTTGCCTTTCTCTCCACAGGTGTCCACTCCCAGGTCCAACTGCACCTCGG
TTCTATCGAAAACGCGCCTGCTAGCGCCACCATGAAGACCATCATTGCCCTGAGCTACATCTTCTGCCTG
GTGTTCGCTGCGGCCGCCAGATACCTGCAAGTTTCTCAGCAGCTGCAGCAGACCAACAGAGTGCTGGAAG
TGACCAACAGCAGCCTGAGACAGCAGCTGAGGCTGAAGATCACACAGCTGGGACAGAGCGCCGAGGATCT
GCAGGGAAGTAGAAGAGAGCTGGCCCAGTCTCAAGAGGCCCTGCAGGTTGAACAGAGAGCCCATCAAGCT
GCCGAAGGACAGCTGCAGGCTTGCCAGGCCGACCGGCAGAAAACAAAAGAGACACTGCAGAGCGAGGAAC
AGCAGCGGAGAGCCCTGGAACAGAAACTGAGCAACATGGAAAACCGGCTGAAGCCATTCTTCACCTGTGG
CAGCGCCGACACATGTTGTCCTAGCGGCTGGATCATGCACCAGAAGTCCTGCTTCTACATCAGCCTGACC
AGCAAGAACTGGCAAGAGTCCCAGAAGCAGTGCGAGACACTGAGCAGCAAGCTGGCCACCTTCAGCGAGA
TCTACCCTCAGAGCCACAGCTACTACTTTCTGAACAGCCTGCTGCCTAACGGCGGCAGCGGCAATTCTTA
CTGGACCGGCCTGTCTAGCAACAAGGACTGGAAGCTGACCGACGACACCCAGAGAACCAGAACATACGCC
CAGTCCAGCAAGTGCAACAAGGTGCACAAGACCTGGTCCTGGTGGACCCTGGAAAGCGAGAGCTGTAGAA
GCTCCCTGCCTTACATCTGCGAGATGACCGCCTTCAGATTCCCCGATGGCGCGCCGGAAGATCAAGTTGA
TCCAAGATTGATTGATGGCAAGGGCGGATCTCTGGAGGTGCTGTTCCAGGGACCAGGCGGAAGCGGCAAT
CCCGGCGGCGATCTGGCCCCCCAGATGCTGCGCGAGCTGCAGGAGACCAATGCCGCCCTGCAGGACGTGC
GCGAGCTGCTGCGCCACCGCGTGAAGGAGATCACCTTCCTGAAGAACACCGTGATGGAGTGCGACGCCTG
CGGTATGCAGCCCTCTAGAGGCTCCGGCTCCATCATCCCAGTTGAGGAGGAGAACCCGGACTTCTGGAAC
CGCGAGGCAGCCGAGGCCCTGGGTGCCGCCAAGAAGCTGCAGCCTGCACAGACAGCCGCCAAGAACCTCA
TCATCTTCCTGGGCGATGGGATGGGGGTGTCTACGGTGACAGCTGCCAGGATCCTAAAAGGGCAGAAGAA
GGACAAACTGGGGCCTGAGATACCCCTGGCCATGGACCGCTTCCCATATGTGGCTCTGTCCAAGACATAC
AATGTAGACAAACATGTGCCAGACAGTGGAGCCACAGCCACGGCCTACCTGTGCGGGGTCAAGGGCAACT
TCCAGACCATTGGCTTGAGTGCAGCCGCCCGCTTTAACCAGTGCAACACGACACGCGGCAACGAGGTCAT
CTCCGTGATGAATCGGGCCAAGAAAGCAGGGAAGTCAGTGGGAGTGGTAACCACCACACGAGTGCAGCAC
GCCTCGCCAGCCGGCACCTACGCCCACACGGTGAACCGCAACTGGTACTCGGACGCCGACGTGCCTGCCT
CGGCCCGCCAGGAGGGGTGCCAGGACATCGCTACGCAGCTCATCTCCAACATGGACATTGACGTGATCCT
AGGTGGAGGCCGAAAGTACATGTTTCGCATGGGAACCCCAGACCCTGAGTACCCAGATGACTACAGCCAA
GGTGGGACCAGGCTGGACGGGAAGAATCTGGTGCAGGAATGGCTGGCGAAGCGCCAGGGTGCCCGGTATG
TGTGGAACCGCACTGAGCTCATGCAGGCTTCCCTGGACCCGTCTGTGACCCATCTCATGGGTCTCTTTGA
GCCTGGAGACATGAAATACGAGATCCACCGAGACTCCACACTGGACCCCTCCCTGATGGAGATGACAGAG
GCTGCCCTGCGCCTGCTGAGCAGGAACCCCCGCGGCTTCTTCCTCTTCGTGGAGGGTGGTCGCATCGACC
ATGGTCATCATGAAAGCAGGGCTTACCGGGCACTGACTGAGACGATCATGTTCGACGACGCCATTGAGAG
GGCGGGCCAGCTCACCAGCGAGGAGGACACGCTGAGCCTCGTCACTGCCGACCACTCCCACGTCTTCTCC
TTCGGAGGCTACCCCCTGCGAGGGAGCTCCATCTTCGGGCTGGCCCCTGGCAAGGCCCGGGACAGGAAGG
CCTACACGGTCCTCCTATACGGAAACGGTCCAGGCTATGTGCTCAAGGACGGCGCCCGGCCGGATGTTAC
CGAGAGCGAGAGCGGGAGCCCCGAGTATCGGCAGCAGTCAGCAGTGCCCCTGGACGAAGAGACCCACGCA
GGCGAGGACGTGGCGGTGTTCGCGCGCGGCCCGCAGGCGCACCTGGTTCACGGCGTGCAGGAGCAGACCT
TCATAGCGCACGTCATGGCCTTCGCCGCCTGCCTGGAGCCCTACACCGCCTGCGACCTGGCGCCCCCCGC
CGGCACCACCGACGCCGCGCACCCGGGTGGCGGAGGACTGAACGACATCTTCGAGGCTCAGAAAATCGAA
TGGCACGAACATCACCATCACCATCACCATCACCATTAAGGCCGGCCTGTAGTCACTGGCACAACGCGTT
ACCCGGTAAGCCAATCGGGTATACACGGTCGTCATACTGCAGACAGGGTTCTTCTACTTTGCAAGATAGT
CTTGAGTAGTAAAATAAATAGATAGAGAAAATCAGCCTCGACTGTGCCTTCTAGTTGCCAGCCATCTGTT
GTTTGCCCCTCCCCCGTGCCTTCCTTGACCCTGGAAGGTGCCACTCCCACTGTCCTTTCCTAATAAAATG
AGGAAATTGCATCACAACACTCAACCCTATCTCGGTCTATTCTTTTGATTTATAAGGGATTTTGCCGATT
TCGGCCTATTGGTTAAAAAATGAGCTGATTTAACAAAAATTTAACGCGAATTAATTCTGTGGAATGTGTG
TCAGTTAGGGTGTGGAAAGTCCCCAGGCTCCCCAGCAGGCAGAAGTATGCAAAGCATGCATCTCAATTAG
TCAGCAACCAGGTGTGGAAAGTCCCCAGGCTCCCCAGCAGGCAGAAGTATGCAAAGCATGCATCTCAATT
AGTCAGCAACCATAGTCCCGCCCCTAACTCCGCCCATCCCGCCCCTAACTCCGCCCAGTTCCGCCCATTC
TCCGCCCCATGGCTGACTAATTTTTTTTATTTATGCAGAGGCCGAGGCCGCCTCTGCCTCTGAGCTATTC
CAGAAGTAGTGAGGAGGCTTTTTTGGAGGCCTAGGCTTTTGCAAAAAGCTCCCGGGAGCTTGTATATCCA
TTTTCGGATCTGATCAGCACGTGTTGACAATTAATCATCGGCATAGTATATCGGCATAGTATAATACGAC
AAGGTGAGGAACTAAACCATGACCGAGTACAAGCCCACGGTGCGCCTCGCCACCCGCGACGACGTCCCCA
GGGCCGTACGCACCCTCGCCGCCGCGTTCGCCGACTACCCCGCCACGCGCCACACCGTCGATCCGGACCG
CCACATCGAGCGGGTCACCGAGCTGCAAGAACTCTTCCTCACGCGCGTCGGGCTCGACATCGGCAAGGTG
TGGGTCGCGGACGACGGCGCCGCGGTGGCGGTCTGGACCACGCCGGAGAGCGTCGAAGCGGGGGCGGTGT
TCGCCGAGATCGGCCCGCGCATGGCCGAGTTGAGCGGTTCCCGGCTGGCCGCGCAGCAACAGATGGAAGG
CCTCCTGGCGCCGCACCGGCCCAAGGAGCCCGCGTGGTTCCTGGCCACCGTCGGCGTCTCGCCCGACCAC
CAGGGCAAGGGTCTGGGCAGCGCCGTCGTGCTCCCCGGAGTGGAGGCGGCCGAGCGCGCCGGGGTGCCCG
CCTTCCTGGAGACATCCGCGCCCCGCAACCTCCCCTTCTACGAGCGGCTCGGCTTCACCGTCACCGCCGA
CGTCGAGGTGCCCGAAGGACCGCGCACCTGGTGCATGACCCGCAAGCCCGGTGCCTGACACGTGCTACGA
GATTTCGATTCCACCGCCGCCTTCTATGAAAGGTTGGGCTTCGGAATCGTTTTCCGGGACGCCGGCTGGA
TGATCCTCCAGCGCGGGGATCTCATGCTGGAGTTCTTCGCCCACCCCAACTTGTTTATTGCAGCTTATAA
TGGTTACAAATAAAGCAATAGCATCACAAATTTCACAAATAAAGCATTTTTTTCACTGCATTCTAGTTGT
GGTTTGTCCAAACTCATCAATGTATCTTATCATGTCTGTATACCGTCGACCTCTAGCTAGAGCTTGGCGT
AATCATGGTCATTACCAATGCTTAATCAGTGAGGCACCTATCTCAGCGATCTGTCTATTTCGTTCATCCA
TAGTTGCCTGACTCCCCGTCGTGTAGATAACTACGATACGGGAGGGCTTACCATCTGGCCCCAGCGCTGC
GATGATACCGCGAGAACCACGCTCACCGGCTCCGGATTTATCAGCAATAAACCAGCCAGCCGGAAGGGCC
GAGCGCAGAAGTGGTCCTGCAACTTTATCCGCCTCCATCCAGTCTATTAATTGTTGCCGGGAAGCTAGAG
TAAGTAGTTCGCCAGTTAATAGTTTGCGCAACGTTGTTGCCATCGCTACAGGCATCGTGGTGTCACGCTC
GTCGTTTGGTATGGCTTCATTCAGCTCCGGTTCCCAACGATCAAGGCGAGTTACATGATCCCCCATGTTG
TGCAAAAAAGCGGTTAGCTCCTTCGGTCCTCCGATCGTTGTCAGAAGTAAGTTGGCCGCAGTGTTATCAC
TCATGGTTATGGCAGCACTGCATAATTCTCTTACTGTCATGCCATCCGTAAGATGCTTTTCTGTGACTGG
TGAGTACTCAACCAAGTCATTCTGAGAATAGTGTATGCGGCGACCGAGTTGCTCTTGCCCGGCGTCAATA
CGGGATAATACCGCGCCACATAGCAGAACTTTAAAAGTGCTCATCATTGGAAAACGTTCTTCGGGGCGAA
AACTCTCAAGGATCTTACCGCTGTTGAGATCCAGTTCGATGTAACCCACTCGTGCACCCAACTGATCTTC
AGCATCTTTTACTTTCACCAGCGTTTCTGGGTGAGCAAAAACAGGAAGGCAAAATGCCGCAAAAAAGGGA
ATAAGGGCGACACGGAAATGTTGAATACTCATATTCTTCCTT
Features (pLannotate 1.2.2; 24 found; start..end, strand, type, name):
    119..143     -  CDS            KanR (fragment): aminoglycoside phosphotransferase; aph(3')-Ia; confers resistance to kanamycin
    254..842     +  rep_origin     ori: high-copy-number ColE1/pMB1/pBR322/pUC origin of replication
   1067..1084    +  terminator     rrnB T2 terminator (fragment): transcription terminator T2 from the E. coli rrnB gene
   1109..1128    -  CDS            lacZα (fragment): LacZα fragment of β-galactosidase; lacZ fragment
   1584..1600    +  protein_bind   lac operator: The lac repressor binds to the lac operator to inhibit transcription in E. coli. This inhibition can be relieved by adding lactose or isopropyl-β-D-thiogalactopyranoside (IPTG). lac repressor encoded by lacI
   1843..2146    +  enhancer       CMV enhancer: human cytomegalovirus immediate early enhancer
   2147..2350    +  promoter       CMV promoter: human cytomegalovirus (CMV) immediate early promoter
   2486..2529    +  intron         CMV intron (fragment): modified intron A from human cytomegalovirus
   2581..2599    +  promoter       SP6 promoter: promoter for bacteriophage SP6 RNA polymerase
   2603..2640    +  CDS            IgH signal sequence (fragment): signal sequence from the mouse immunoglobulin heavy chain variable region
   2725..3477    +  CDS            CD72 (fragment): CD72_HUMAN - Experimental evidence at protein level: Swiss-Prot protein existence level 1. Plays a role in B-cell proliferation and differentiation. From Homo sapiens (Human).
   3574..3753    +  CDS            Comp (fragment): COMP_RAT - Experimental evidence at protein level: Swiss-Prot protein existence level 1. May play a role in the structural integrity of cartilage via its interaction with other extracellular matrix proteins such as the collagens and fibronectin. Can mediate the interaction of chondrocytes with the cartilage extracellular matrix through interaction with cell surface integrin receptors. Could play a role in the pathogenesis of osteoarthritis. Potent suppressor of apoptosis in both primary chondrocytes and transformed cells. Suppresses apoptosis by blocking the activation of caspase-3 and by indu
   3741..5193    +  CDS            SEAP (fragment): secreted alkaline phosphatase from human placenta The natural enzyme has a C-terminal transmembrane sequence that is replaced by a GPI anchor.
   5218..5259    +  CDS            AviTag™ (fragment): peptide tag that allows for enzymatic biotinylation
   5263..5286    +  CDS            8xHis: 8xHis affinity tag
   5432..5543    +  polyA_signal   bGH poly(A) signal: bovine growth hormone polyadenylation signal
   5544..5652    +  rep_origin     f1 ori (fragment): f1 bacteriophage origin of replication; arrow indicates direction of (+) strand synthesis
   5666..5995    +  promoter       SV40 promoter: SV40 enhancer and early promoter
   6043..6090    +  promoter       EM7 promoter: synthetic bacterial promoter&nbsp
   6109..6708    +  CDS            PuroR (fragment): puromycin N-acetyltransferase; pac from Streptomyces; confers resistance to puromycin
   6718..6843    +  CDS            ble (fragment): BLE_KLEPN - Experimental evidence at protein level: Swiss-Prot protein existence level 1. Binding protein with a strong affinity to the bleomycin family of antibiotics. Binds to CL990; an antimitotic-antibiotic compound. From Klebsiella pneumoniae.
   6838..6959    +  polyA_signal   SV40 poly(A) signal: SV40 polyadenylation signal
   7012..7872    -  CDS            AmpR: β-lactamase; bla; confers resistance to ampicillin, carbenicillin, and related antibiotics
   7875..89      -  promoter       AmpR promoter (fragment) (across the origin): bla
