[The description below was written by a language model from this plasmid's Addgene catalogue record and pLannotate feature annotations shown in this document.]
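Description:
pD649-HAsp-CD72-COMP5AP-AviTag-9xHis is a mammalian expression plasmid built on the pD649 backbone for producing a secreted, multimerised form of the extracellular domain of human CD72, a B-cell surface protein. It is propagated in E. coli as a high-copy plasmid through a ColE1/pUC-type origin and selected with ampicillin via a complete β-lactamase gene. The feature table also shows an SV40 promoter/EM7 promoter unit driving a puromycin N-acetyltransferase coding sequence (annotated as a fragment, followed by a short ble remnant) with an SV40 polyadenylation signal, which could in principle allow selection in mammalian cells, although the record does not state that use. Small kanamycin-resistance, lacZα and f1 ori remnants are backbone leftovers.

Expression is driven by the CMV immediate-early enhancer and promoter, followed by a piece of CMV intron A and an SP6 promoter that can serve for in vitro transcription or as a sequencing primer site. The open reading frame begins with a heterologous signal peptide ("HAsp" in the name; the annotation software matched part of it to an immunoglobulin heavy-chain leader) that directs the product into the secretory pathway. The CD72 segment, cloned between preserved NotI and AscI sites, is followed by the coiled-coil region of rat cartilage oligomeric matrix protein, which assembles into pentamers, then human placental alkaline phosphatase, an AviTag for enzymatic biotinylation and a polyhistidine tag (9xHis by name, annotated as 8xHis), ending at a bGH polyadenylation signal. Pentamerisation raises avidity for weak binding partners, while alkaline phosphatase provides an enzymatic readout. This fits the construct's origin in a screen for extracellular interactions among human cell-surface proteins. The depositor notes that some plasmids in the collection may carry an IS4-like transposase insertion upstream of the CMV promoter; none is annotated here.
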