Addgene plasmid #157260: pD649-HAsp-CD72-COMP5AP-AviTag-9xHis
Purpose: Mammalian expression of cell-surface protein extracellular domain fused to COMP5AP-AviTag-9xHis. Protein is secreted from cells.
Depositing lab: Chris Garcia. Depositing organization: Stanford University. Publication: A Human IgSF Cell-Surface Interactome Reveals a Complex Network of Protein-Protein Interactions. Wojtowicz WM, Vielmetter J, Fernandes RA, Siepe DH, Eastman CL, Chisholm GB, Cox S, Klock H, Anderson PW, Rue SM, Miller JJ, Glaser SM, Bragstad ML, Vance J, Lam AW, Lesley SA, Zinn K, Garcia KC. Cell. 2020 Aug 20;182(4):1027-1043.e17. doi: 10.1016/j.cell.2020.07.025. PubMed 32822567.
Backbone
  Vector backbone: pD649
  Backbone size w/o insert (bp): 7153
  Vector type: Mammalian Expression
Growth in bacteria
  Bacterial resistance: Ampicillin, 100 μg/mL
  Growth temperature: 37°C
  Growth strain: DH5alpha
  Copy number: High Copy
Gene/Insert
  Gene/Insert name: CD72
  Species: H. sapiens (human)
  Insert size (bp): 729
  Entrez Gene: CD72 (a.k.a. CD72b, LYB2)
  Promoter: CMV/SP6
  Tag / fusion protein: COMP5AP-AviTag-9xHis (C terminal on backbone)
  Cloning method: Restriction Enzyme; 5′ cloning site GCGGCCGC (not destroyed); 3′ cloning site GGCGCGCC (not destroyed)
  Sequencing primers: 5′ ATTTAGGTGACACTATAG; 3′ CGTCGCACTCCATCACGGTG
Resource information
  A portion of this plasmid was derived from a plasmid made by: synthesis by ThermoFisher
Terms and licenses: Academic/Nonprofit Terms; Industry Terms: Not Available to Industry
Depositor comments: Some plasmids in this collection may have an IS4-like element ISVsa5 family transposase upstream of the CMV promoter.
How to cite: pD649-HAsp-CD72-COMP5AP-AviTag-9xHis was a gift from Chris Garcia (Addgene plasmid # 157260 ; http://n2t.net/addgene:157260 ; RRID:Addgene_157260)
